>Addgene plasmid #43716 | III-TTAC | depositor partial sequence | sequence record 58981 | III-TTAC sequence 426 bps
CGTCTCGGCTCACCCCAGAGCAGGTCGTGGCCATTGCCTCGAATGGAGGGGGCAAACAGGCGTTGGAAAC
CGTACAACGATTGCTGCCGGTGCTGTGCCAAGCGCACGGACTCACCCCAGAGCAGGTCGTGGCCATTGCC
TCGAATGGAGGGGGCAAACAGGCGTTGGAAACCGTACAACGATTGCTGCCGGTGCTGTGCCAAGCGCACG
GCCTCACCCCAGAGCAGGTCGTGGCAATTGCCTCCAACATTGGCGGGAAACAGGCACTCGAGACTGTCCA
GCGCCTGCTTCCCGTGCTGTGCCAAGCGCACGGATTAACCCCAGAGCAGGTCGTGGCGATCGCAAGCCAC
GACGGAGGAAAGCAAGCCTTGGAAACAGTACAGAGGCTGTTGCCTGTGCTGTGCCAAGCGCACGGACTCA
GAGACG
