>Addgene plasmid #43716 | III-TTAC | addgene partial sequence | sequence record 61761 | M13-F20 5'-TGTAAAACGACGGCCAGT-3'
TTGGGCGAATTGGGCCCTCTAGATGCATGCTCGAGCGGCCGCCAGTGTGATGGATATCTGCAGAATTCGC
CCTTGATGCCGTCCTAGCGCGTCTCGGCTCACCCCAGAGCAGGTCGTGGCCATTGCCTCGAATGGAGGGG
GCAAACAGGCGTTGGAAACCGTACAACGATTGCTGCCGGTGCTGTGCCAAGCGCACGGACTCACCCCAGA
GCAGGTCGTGGCCATTGCCTCGAATGGAGGGGGCAAACAGGCGTTGGAAACCGTACAACGATTGCTGCCG
GTGCTGTGCCAAGCGCACGGCCTCACCCCAGAGCAGGTCGTGGCAATTGCCTCCAACATTGGCGGGAAAC
AGGCACTCGAGACTGTCCAGCGCCTGCTTCCCGTGCTGTGCCAAGCGCACGGATTAACCCCAGAGCAGGT
CGTGGCGATCGCAAGCCACGACGGAGGAAAGCAAGCCTTGGAAACAGTACAGAGGCTGTTGCCTGTGCTG
TGCCAAGCGCACGGACTCAGAGACGTGGGCACAGGAAAGATACTTAAGGGCGAATTCCAGCACACTGGCG
GCCGTTACTAGTGGATCCGAGCTCGGTACCAAGCTTGATGCATAGCTTGAGTATTCTATAGTGTCACCTA
AATAGCTTGGCGTAATCATGGTCATAGCTGTTTCCTGTGTGAAATTGTTATCCGCTCACAATTCCACACA
ACATACGAGCCGGAAGCATAAAGTGTAAAGCCTGGGGTGCCTAATGAGTGAGCTAACTCACATTAATTGC
GTTGCGCTCACTGCCCGCTTTCCAGTCGGGAAACCTGTCGTGCCAGCTGCATTAATGAATCGGCCAACGC
GCGGGGAGAGGCGGTTTGCGTATTGGGCGCTCTTCCGCTTCCTCGCTCACTGACTCGCTGCGCTCGGTCG
TTCGGCTGCGGCGAGCGGTATCAACTCACTCAAA
