[The description below was written by a language model from this plasmid's Addgene catalogue record.]
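Description:
III-TTAC is a bacterial cloning plasmid built on the commercial pCRII-TOPO backbone (about 4.0 kb without insert), carrying a 426 bp synthetic insert introduced by TOPO cloning. It is a high-copy plasmid maintained in E. coli, and the backbone provides resistance to both ampicillin and kanamycin, so either or both drugs can be used for selection. The insert lies between the T7 and M13 reverse priming sites that the record lists for sequencing. No mammalian promoter, reporter or expression cassette is recorded, consistent with its classification as a storage and cloning vector rather than an expression construct.

The record gives no functional description of the insert beyond its name and synthetic origin, and no feature table is available. The plasmid was deposited with a TALEN genome-editing system developed for generating human stem cell-based disease models. In that context, the name suggests a pre-assembled block of four TALE repeat units recognising the bases T, T, A and C, with "III" probably marking the block's position in the ordered repeat array. The 426 bp size fits roughly four TALE repeats of about 34 codons each plus short flanking sequence. This reading is an inference from the name and size, not something the catalogue fields state.

On that reading, III-TTAC would be one member of a library of multimer modules, from which fragments are taken and joined in a defined order to build a custom TALE DNA-binding domain in a nuclease-bearing destination vector. The record does not describe the assembly scheme, the flanking restriction sites or the destination vectors.
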