Addgene plasmid #43716: III-TTAC
Depositing lab: Chad Cowan & Kiran Musunuru. Depositing organization: Harvard University. Publication: A TALEN Genome-Editing System for Generating Human Stem Cell-Based Disease Models. Ding Q, Lee YK, Schaefer EA, Peters DT, Veres A, Kim K, Kuperwasser N, Motola DL, Meissner TB, Hendriks WT, Trevisan M, Gupta RM, Moisan A, Banks E, Friesen M, Schinzel RT, Xia F, Tang A, Xia Y, Figueroa E, Wann A, Ahfeldt T, Daheron L, Zhang F, Rubin LL, Peng LF, Chung RT, Musunuru K, Cowan CA. Cell Stem Cell. 2012 Dec 12. pii: S1934-5909(12)00645-5. doi: 10.1016/j.stem.2012.11.011. PubMed 23246482.
Backbone
  Vector backbone: pCRII-TOPO
  Backbone manufacturer: Invitrogen
  Backbone size w/o insert (bp): 3973
  Vector type: Bacterial Cloning
Growth in bacteria
  Bacterial resistance: Ampicillin and Kanamycin, 100 & 50 μg/mL
  Growth temperature: 37°C
  Growth strain: Top10
  Copy number: High Copy
Gene/Insert
  Gene/Insert name: III-TTAC
  Species: Synthetic
  Insert size (bp): 426
  Cloning method: TOPO Cloning
  Sequencing primers: 5′ T7; 3′ M13-rev
Terms and licenses: Academic/Nonprofit Terms; Industry Terms: Not Available to Industry
How to cite: III-TTAC was a gift from Chad Cowan & Kiran Musunuru (Addgene plasmid # 43716 ; http://n2t.net/addgene:43716 ; RRID:Addgene_43716)
